>Addgene plasmid #37704 | pUASp YFP Rab7 CA | addgene partial sequence | sequence record 65085 | EGFP-C 5'-CATGGTCCTGCTGGAGTTCGTG-3'
TCTCGGCATGGACGAGCTGTACAAGTCCGGACTCAGATCTCGAGCTCAAGCTTCGAATTCTGCAGTCGAC
GGTACCGCGGGCCCGGGATCATCAACAAGTTTGTACAAAAAAGCAGGCTTAATGTCCGGACGTAAGAAAT
CCCTACTGAAAGTCATCATTCTGGGCGACAGCAGTGTGGGCAAGACCTCTCTGATGAATCAGTATGTAAA
CAAACGCTTCTCCAACCAATACAAAGCCACGATCGGAGCTGATTTCTGCACGAAAGAGGTGGTGGTCAAC
GACCGAGTGGTCACAATGCAGATCTGGGACACTGCTGGTCTGGAACGCTTCCAGTCGCTTGGAGTGGCGT
TTTACCGCGGAGCCGACTGCTGCGTGCTTGTCTACGATGTGACGGCGCCGAACTCGTTCAAGAATCTCGA
CTCCTGGCGCGACGAGTTCCTCATACAGGCCAGTCCACGAGACCCCGATCACTTCCCCTTCGTTGTGTTG
GGCAATAAGGTGGATTTGGACAACCGCCAGGTGTCCACGCGTCGAGCGCAGCAATGGTGCCAATCTAAGA
ACGATATACCCTACTACGAAACGTCCGCCAAGGAGGGCATCAACGTGGAGATGGCGTTTCAAGTTATAGC
CAAGAATGCGTTAGAGTTGGAGGCGGAGGCTGAAGTTATCAACGATTTCCCCGATCAGATTACCTTGGGC
TCGCAAAACAATCGTCCTGGCAATCCTGACAACTGTCAGTGCTAAAACCCAGCTTTCTTGTACAAAGTGG
TTGATGATCCTCTAGAGTCGACCTCGAACGTTAACGTTAACGTAACGTTAACTCGAGGAGCTTGATAACA
TTATACCTAAACCCATGGTCAAGAGTAAACATTTCTGCCTTTGAAGTTGAGAACACAATTAAGCATCCCC
TGGTTAAACCTGACATTC
