[The description below was written by a language model from this plasmid's Addgene catalogue record.]
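Description:
pUASp YFP Rab7 CA is a Drosophila expression plasmid built on the pUASp backbone (about 9.9 kb without insert), a vector designed for GAL4-responsive transgene expression in flies. It is propagated in E. coli under ampicillin selection; the record lists the copy number as unknown and includes no feature table, so the bacterial origin, any fly transformation marker and other backbone elements are not documented here.

The insert is Drosophila melanogaster Rab7 (CG5915), a small GTPase generally associated with late endosomal and lysosomal trafficking, carrying the Q67L substitution. The record annotates this change as constitutively active; mutations at this conserved glutamine in Rab proteins typically impair GTP hydrolysis and so hold the protein in its GTP-bound, active state. The coding sequence was introduced by Gateway recombination downstream of a YFP tag supplied by the backbone, giving an N-terminal YFP-Rab7 fusion. N-terminal tagging leaves the C terminus free, the region where Rab proteins are normally lipid-modified for membrane attachment.

The promoter is listed as GAL4, meaning that transcription depends on upstream activating sequences bound by the yeast GAL4 activator. In transgenic flies, the fusion is therefore expressed only where a chosen GAL4 driver line is active. This allows tissue- or stage-specific expression, with fluorescence reporting the subcellular location of the activated protein. The construct belongs to a systematic collection of tagged Drosophila Rab variants, and is suited to studying the localisation of Rab7 and the consequences of its persistent activation in vivo.
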