Addgene plasmid #37704: pUASp YFP Rab7 CA
Depositing lab: Matthew Scott. Depositing organization: Stanford University. Publication: Thirty-one flavors of Drosophila rab proteins. Zhang J, Schulze KL, Hiesinger PR, Suyama K, Wang S, Fish M, Acar M, Hoskins RA, Bellen HJ, Scott MP. Genetics. 2007 Jun;176(2):1307-22. Epub 2007 Apr 3. 10.1534/genetics.106.066761 PubMed 17409086.
Backbone
  Vector backbone: pUASp
  Backbone size w/o insert (bp): 9939
  Vector type: Insect Expression ; Drosophila
Growth in bacteria
  Bacterial resistance: Ampicillin, 100 μg/mL
  Growth temperature: 37°C
  Growth strain: Top10
  Copy number: Unknown
Gene/Insert
  Gene/Insert name: Rab7
  Species: D. melanogaster (fly)
  Mutation: Q67L (constitutive active)
  Entrez Gene: Rab7 (a.k.a. Dmel_CG5915, AAF56218, CG5915, DRAB7, DRab7, Dm Rab7, DmRab7, Dmel\CG5915, Drab7, O76742, RAB7, Rab-7, Rab-r7, Rab7A, dRab7, drab7, rab7)
  Promoter: GAL4
  Tag / fusion protein: YFP (N terminal on backbone)
  Cloning method: Gateway Cloning
  Sequencing primers: 5′ EGFP-C; 3′ pUASp-3 (5'-AGGTTTAACCAGGGGATGCT-3')
Terms and licenses: Academic/Nonprofit Terms; Industry Terms: Not Available to Industry
How to cite: pUASp YFP Rab7 CA was a gift from Matthew Scott (Addgene plasmid # 37704 ; http://n2t.net/addgene:37704 ; RRID:Addgene_37704)
